Addgene plasmid #220539: LT3GEPIR-NEK1shRNA2
Purpose: To inducibly knockdown NEK1 expression
Depositing lab: Sean Lee. Depositing organization: Tulane University.
Backbone
  Vector backbone: LT3GEPIR
  Backbone manufacturer: Dr. Johannes Zuber
  Vector type: Lentiviral
  Selectable markers: Puromycin
Growth in bacteria
  Bacterial resistance: Ampicillin, 100 μg/mL
  Growth temperature: 37°C
  Growth strain: NEB Stable
  Copy number: High Copy
Gene/Insert
  Gene/Insert name: NEK1 shRNA2
  gRNA/shRNA sequence: ACATTCATATAGAGCCTGGAA
  Species: H. sapiens (human)
  Insert size (bp): 125
  Entrez Gene: NEK1 (a.k.a. ALS24, NY-REN-55, OFD2, SRPS2, SRPS2A, SRTD6)
  Promoter: TRE3G (TetOP) promoter
  Cloning method: Restriction Enzyme; 5′ cloning site XhoI (not destroyed); 3′ cloning site EcoRI (not destroyed)
  Sequencing primers: 5′ TGTTTGAATGAGGCTTCAGTAC; 3′ CAGCGGGGCTGCTAAAGCGCATGC
Terms and licenses: Academic/Nonprofit Terms; Industry Terms: Not Available to Industry
How to cite: LT3GEPIR-NEK1shRNA2 was a gift from Sean Lee (Addgene plasmid # 220539 ; http://n2t.net/addgene:220539 ; RRID:Addgene_220539)
