[The description below was written by a language model from this plasmid's Addgene catalogue record and pLannotate feature annotations shown in this document.]
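Description:
LT3GEPIR-NEK1shRNA2 is a third-generation, self-inactivating HIV-1 lentiviral plasmid built on the LT3GEPIR backbone for doxycycline-inducible knockdown of human NEK1. In bacteria it is maintained through a high-copy ColE1/pUC origin with ampicillin resistance. It also carries an f1 origin and leftover cloning-vector elements (lac promoter/operator, lacZα fragment, T3 and T7 promoters). The viral genome is transcribed in packaging cells from an RSV promoter fused to a truncated 5' LTR. It contains the Ψ packaging signal, RRE for Rev-dependent export, cPPT/CTS and WPRE, and ends in a ΔU3 3' LTR that inactivates LTR promoter activity after integration. An SV40 poly(A) signal and SV40 origin lie downstream.

The payload is an all-in-one Tet-On system. The TRE3G promoter drives a transcript encoding EGFP, followed by a microRNA-embedded shRNA. The 125 bp NEK1 shRNA2 insert was cloned between XhoI and EcoRI sites, and the annotated 3' miR-30a flanking sequence lies just downstream of this region. The hairpin itself and the 5' flank are not called out in the feature table. Because EGFP and the shRNA share one transcript, green fluorescence reports induction of the knockdown cassette. A second, constitutive unit uses the mouse PGK promoter to express puromycin N-acetyltransferase and, via an EMCV IRES, the reverse tetracycline transactivator rtTA3. Transduced cells can therefore be selected with puromycin and already carry the activator needed to switch on TRE3G when doxycycline is added. The construct is intended for making stable cell populations in which NEK1 depletion can be triggered on demand and tracked by EGFP.
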