Features (pLannotate 1.2.2; 32 found; start..end, strand, type, name):
      1..41      +  rep_origin     RSF ori (fragment): Plasmids containing the RSF 1030 origin of replication can be propagated in E. coli cells that contain additional plasmids with compatible origins.
     43..135     +  CDS            lacI (fragment): lac repressor; lacI; The lac repressor binds to the lac operator to inhibit transcription in E. coli. This inhibition can be relieved by adding lactose or isopropyl-β-D-thiogalactopyranoside (IPTG).
    148..169     +  protein_bind   CAP binding site: CAP binding activates transcription in the presence of cAMP. E. coli catabolite activator protein
    184..214     +  promoter       lac promoter: promoter for the E. coli lac operon
    222..238     +  protein_bind   lac operator: The lac repressor binds to the lac operator to inhibit transcription in E. coli. This inhibition can be relieved by adding lactose or isopropyl-β-D-thiogalactopyranoside (IPTG). lac repressor encoded by lacI
    283..301     +  promoter       T3 promoter: promoter for bacteriophage T3 RNA polymerase
    329..555     +  promoter       RSV promoter: Rous sarcoma virus enhancer/promoter
    556..736     +  LTR            5' LTR (truncated): truncated 5' long terminal repeat (LTR) from HIV-1
    783..908     +  misc_feature   HIV-1 Ψ: packaging signal of human immunodeficiency virus type 1
    892..1255    +  CDS            HIV-1 gag (fragment): gag protein from human immunodeficiency virus 1; gag
   1401..1634    +  misc_feature   RRE: The Rev response element (RRE) of HIV-1 allows for Rev-dependent mRNA export from the nucleus to the cytoplasm.
   2011..2111    +  CDS            Rev (fragment): human immunodeficiency virus 1 (HIV-1) Rev protein; rev; enhances nuclear export of unspliced and incompletely spliced viral mRNAs
   2130..2247    +  misc_feature   cPPT/CTS: central polypurine tract and central termination sequence of HIV-1
   2263..2641    +  promoter       TRE3G promoter: 3rd-generation Tet-responsive promoter that can be activated by binding of Tet-On® 3G
   2665..3384    +  CDS            EGFP: the original enhanced GFP (Yang et al., 1996) mammalian codon-optimized
   3620..3747    +  ncRNA          3' miR-30a: sequence downstream of the 71-nt precursor of the human miR-30a microRNA (Zeng et al., 2002) miRNA
   3772..4271    +  promoter       PGK promoter: mouse phosphoglycerate kinase 1 promoter
   4292..4891    +  CDS            PuroR: puromycin N-acetyltransferase; pac from Streptomyces alboniger; confers resistance to puromycin
   5057..5519    +  misc_feature   IRES: internal ribosome entry site (IRES) of the encephalomyocarditis virus (EMCV)
   5542..6230    +  CDS            rtTA3 (fragment): reverse tetracycline transactivator 3 activates expression from Tet-responsive promoters in the presence of doxycycline
   6160..6270    +  CDS            VP48: 3 tandem repeats of the minimal activation domain of herpes simplex virus VP16 (Cheng et al., 2013)
   6325..6913    +  misc_feature   WPRE: woodchuck hepatitis virus posttranscriptional regulatory element
   6930..7118    +  CDS            nef (fragment): NEF_HV1Z2 - Experimental evidence at protein level: Swiss-Prot protein existence level 1. Extracellular Nef protein targets CD4(+) T-lymphocytes for apoptosis by interacting with CXCR4 surface receptors. From Human immunodeficiency virus type 1 group M subtype D (isolate Z2/CDC-Z34) (HIV-1).
   7120..7353    +  LTR            3' LTR (ΔU3): self-inactivating 3' long terminal repeat (LTR) from HIV-1
   7425..7546    +  polyA_signal   SV40 poly(A) signal: SV40 polyadenylation signal
   7586..7721    +  rep_origin     SV40 ori: SV40 origin of replication
   7742..7760    -  promoter       T7 promoter: promoter for bacteriophage T7 RNA polymerase
   7768..7923    +  CDS            lacZα (fragment): LacZα fragment of β-galactosidase; lacZ fragment
   7928..8356    +  rep_origin     f1 ori (sequence partly withheld): f1 bacteriophage origin of replication; arrow indicates direction of (+) strand synthesis
   8409..8513    +  promoter       AmpR promoter: bla
   8514..9374    +  CDS            AmpR: β-lactamase; bla; confers resistance to ampicillin, carbenicillin, and related antibiotics
   9545..10133   +  rep_origin     ori: high-copy-number ColE1/pMB1/pBR322/pUC origin of replication
>Addgene plasmid #220539 | LT3GEPIR-NEK1shRNA2 | addgene full sequence | sequence record 438393 | Addgene NGS Result
AACGACCGAGCGCAGCGAGTCAGTGAGCGAGGAAGCGGAAGAGCGCCCAATACGCAAACCGCCTCTCCCC
GCGCGTTGGCCGATTCATTAATGCAGCTGGCACGACAGGTTTCCCGACTGGAAAGCGGGCAGTGAGCGCA
ACGCAATTAATGTGAGTTAGCTCACTCATTAGGCACCCCAGGCTTTACACTTTATGCTTCCGGCTCGTAT
GTTGTGTGGAATTGTGAGCGGATAACAATTTCACACAGGAAACAGCTATGACCATGATTACGCCAAGCGC
GCAATTAACCCTCACTAAAGGGAACAAAAGCTGGAGCTGCAAGCTTAATGTAGTCTTATGCAATACTCTT
GTAGTCTTGCAACATGGTAACGATGAGTTAGCAACATGCCTTACAAGGAGAGAAAAAGCACCGTGCATGC
CGATTGGTGGAAGTAAGGTGGTACGATCGTGCCTTATTAGGAAGGCAACAGACGGGTCTGACATGGATTG
GACGAACCACTGAATTGCCGCATTGCAGAGATATTGTATTTAAGTGCCTAGCTCGATACATAAACGGGTC
TCTCTGGTTAGACCAGATCTGAGCCTGGGAGCTCTCTGGCTAACTAGGGAACCCACTGCTTAAGCCTCAA
TAAAGCTTGCCTTGAGTGCTTCAAGTAGTGTGTGCCCGTCTGTTGTGTGACTCTGGTAACTAGAGATCCC
TCAGACCCTTTTAGTCAGTGTGGAAAATCTCTAGCAGTGGCGCCCGAACAGGGACTTGAAAGCGAAAGGG
AAACCAGAGGAGCTCTCTCGACGCAGGACTCGGCTTGCTGAAGCGCGCACGGCAAGAGGCGAGGGGCGGC
GACTGGTGAGTACGCCAAAAATTTTGACTAGCGGAGGCTAGAAGGAGAGAGATGGGTGCGAGAGCGTCAG
TATTAAGCGGGGGAGAATTAGATCGCGATGGGAAAAAATTCGGTTAAGGCCAGGGGGAAAGAAAAAATAT
AAATTAAAACATATAGTATGGGCAAGCAGGGAGCTAGAACGATTCGCAGTTAATCCTGGCCTGTTAGAAA
CATCAGAAGGCTGTAGACAAATACTGGGACAGCTACAACCATCCCTTCAGACAGGATCAGAAGAACTTAG
ATCATTATATAATACAGTAGCAACCCTCTATTGTGTGCATCAAAGGATAGAGATAAAAGACACCAAGGAA
GCTTTAGACAAGATAGAGGAAGAGCAAAACAAAAGTAAGACCACCGCACAGCAAGCGGCCGCTGATCTTC
AGACCTGGAGGAGGAGATATGAGGGACAATTGGAGAAGTGAATTATATAAATATAAAGTAGTAAAAATTG
AACCATTAGGAGTAGCACCCACCAAGGCAAAGAGAAGAGTGGTGCAGAGAGAAAAAAGAGCAGTGGGAAT
AGGAGCTTTGTTCCTTGGGTTCTTGGGAGCAGCAGGAAGCACTATGGGCGCAGCGTCAATGACGCTGACG
GTACAGGCCAGACAATTATTGTCTGGTATAGTGCAGCAGCAGAACAATTTGCTGAGGGCTATTGAGGCGC
AACAGCATCTGTTGCAACTCACAGTCTGGGGCATCAAGCAGCTCCAGGCAAGAATCCTGGCTGTGGAAAG
ATACCTAAAGGATCAACAGCTCCTGGGGATTTGGGGTTGCTCTGGAAAACTCATTTGCACCACTGCTGTG
CCTTGGAATGCTAGTTGGAGTAATAAATCTCTGGAACAGATTTGGAATCACACGACCTGGATGGAGTGGG
ACAGAGAAATTAACAATTACACAAGCTTAATACACTCCTTAATTGAAGAATCGCAAAACCAGCAAGAAAA
GAATGAACAAGAATTATTGGAATTAGATAAATGGGCAAGTTTGTGGAATTGGTTTAACATAACAAATTGG
CTGTGGTATATAAAATTATTCATAATGATAGTAGGAGGCTTGGTAGGTTTAAGAATAGTTTTTGCTGTAC
TTTCTATAGTGAATAGAGTTAGGCAGGGATATTCACCATTATCGTTTCAGACCCACCTCCCAACCCCGAG
GGGACCCGACAGGCCCGAAGGAATAGAAGAAGAAGGTGGAGAGAGAGACAGAGACAGATCCATTCGATTA
GTGAACGGATCTCGACGGTATCGGTTAACTTTTAAAAGAAAAGGGGGGATTGGGGGGTACAGTGCAGGGG
AAAGAATAGTAGACATAATAGCAACAGACATACAAACTAAAGAATTACAAAAACAAATTACAAAAATTCA
AAATTTTATCGATTCTAGATTCGAGTTTACTCCCTATCAGTGATAGAGAACGTATGAAGAGTTTACTCCC
TATCAGTGATAGAGAACGTATGCAGACTTTACTCCCTATCAGTGATAGAGAACGTATAAGGAGTTTACTC
CCTATCAGTGATAGAGAACGTATGACCAGTTTACTCCCTATCAGTGATAGAGAACGTATCTACAGTTTAC
TCCCTATCAGTGATAGAGAACGTATATCCAGTTTACTCCCTATCAGTGATAGAGAACGTATAAGCTTTAG
GCGTGTACGGTGGGCGCCTATAAAAGCAGAGCTCGTTTAGTGAACCGTCAGATCGCCTGGAGCAATTCCA
CAACACTTTTGTCTTATACCAACTTTCCGTACCACTTCCTACCCTCGTAAAGTCGAGCTTGCGTTGGATC
CACCATGGTGAGCAAGGGCGAGGAGCTGTTCACCGGGGTGGTGCCCATCCTGGTCGAGCTGGACGGCGAC
GTAAACGGCCACAAGTTCAGCGTGTCTGGCGAGGGCGAGGGCGATGCCACCTACGGCAAGCTGACCCTGA
AGTTCATCTGCACCACCGGCAAGCTGCCCGTGCCCTGGCCCACCCTCGTGACCACCCTGACCTACGGCGT
GCAGTGCTTCAGCCGCTACCCCGACCACATGAAGCAGCACGACTTCTTCAAGTCCGCCATGCCCGAAGGC
TACGTCCAGGAGCGCACCATCTTCTTCAAGGACGACGGCAACTACAAGACCCGCGCCGAGGTGAAGTTCG
AGGGCGACACCCTGGTGAACCGCATCGAGCTGAAGGGCATCGACTTCAAGGAGGACGGCAACATCCTGGG
GCACAAGCTGGAGTACAACTACAACAGCCACAACGTCTATATCATGGCCGACAAGCAGAAGAACGGCATC
AAGGCGAACTTCAAGATCCGCCACAACATCGAGGACGGCAGCGTGCAGCTCGCCGACCACTACCAGCAGA
ACACCCCCATCGGCGACGGCCCCGTGCTGCTGCCCGACAACCACTACCTGAGCACCCAGTCCGCCCTGAG
CAAAGACCCCAACGAGAAGCGCGATCACATGGTCCTGCTGGAGTTCGTGACCGCCGCCGGGATCACTCTC
GGCATGGACGAGCTGTACAAGTAATGACGTACGGCGGCCGCCTCGACTAGGGATAACAGGGTAATTGTTT
GAATGAGGCTTCAGTACTTTACAGAATCGTTGCCTGCACATCTTGGAAACACTTGCTGGGATTACTTCGA
CTTCTTAACCCAACAGAAGGCTCGAGAAGGTATATTGCTGTTGACAGTGAGCGAACATTCATATAGAGCC
TGGAATAGTGAAGCCACAGATGTATTCCAGGCTCTATATGAATGTGTGCCTACTGCCTCGGACTTCAAGG
GGTCTAGAATTCGAGCAATTATCTTGTTTACTAAAACTGAATACCTTGCTATCTCTTTGATACATTTTTA
CAAAGCTGAATTAAAATGGTATAAATTAAATCACTTTTTTCAATTGACGCGTAATTCTACCGGGTAGGGG
AGGCGCTTTTCCCAAGGCAGTCTGGAGCATGCGCTTTAGCAGCCCCGCTGGGCACTTGGCGCTACACAAG
TGGCCTCTGGCCTCGCACACATTCCACATCCACCGGTAGGCGCCAACCGGCTCCGTTCTTTGGTGGCCCC
TTCGCGCCACCTTCTACTCCTCCCCTAGTCAGGAAGTTCCCCCCCGCCCCGCAGCTCGCGTCGTGCAGGA
CGTGACAAATGGAAGTAGCACGTCTCACTAGTCTCGTGCAGATGGACAGCACCGCTGAGCAATGGAAGCG
GGTAGGCCTTTGGGGCAGCGGCCAATAGCAGCTTTGCTCCTTCGCTTTCTGGGCTCAGAGGCTGGGAAGG
GGTGGGTCCGGGGGCGGGCTCAGGGGCGGGCTCAGGGGCGGGGCGGGCGCCCGAAGGTCCTCCGGAGGCC
CGGCATTCTGCACGCTTCAAAAGCGCACGTCTGCCGCGCTGTTCTCCTCTTCCTCATCTCCGGGCCTTTC
GACCTGCAGCCCAAGCTTACCATGACCGAGTACAAGCCCACGGTGCGCCTCGCCACCCGCGACGACGTCC
CCAGGGCCGTACGCACCCTCGCCGCCGCGTTCGCCGACTACCCCGCCACGCGCCACACCGTCGATCCGGA
CCGCCACATCGAGCGGGTCACCGAGCTGCAAGAACTCTTCCTCACGCGCGTCGGGCTCGACATCGGCAAG
GTGTGGGTCGCGGACGACGGCGCCGCGGTGGCGGTCTGGACCACGCCGGAGAGCGTCGAAGCGGGGGCGG
TGTTCGCCGAGATCGGCCCGCGCATGGCCGAGTTGAGCGGTTCCCGGCTGGCCGCGCAGCAACAGATGGA
AGGCCTCCTGGCGCCGCACCGGCCCAAGGAGCCCGCGTGGTTCCTGGCCACCGTCGGCGTCTCGCCCGAC
CACCAGGGCAAGGGTCTGGGCAGCGCCGTCGTGCTCCCCGGAGTGGAGGCGGCCGAGCGCGCCGGGGTGC
CCGCCTTCCTGGAGACCTCCGCGCCCCGCAACCTCCCCTTCTACGAGCGGCTCGGCTTCACCGTCACCGC
CGACGTCGAGGTGCCCGAAGGACCGCGCACCTGGTGCATGACCCGCAAGCCCGGTGCCTGACGCCCGCCC
CACGACCCGCAGCGCCCGACCGAAAGGAGCGCACGACCCCATGCATCCAATTCCGCCCCCCCCCCCTAAC
GTTACTGGCCGAAGCCGCTTGGAATAAGGCCGGTGTGCGTTTGTCTATATGTTATTTTCCACCATATTGC
CGTCTTTTGGCAATGTGAGGGCCCGGAAACCTGGCCCTGTCTTCTTGACGAGCATTCCTAGGGGTCTTTC
CCCTCTCGCCAAAGGAATGCAAGGTCTGTTGAATGTCGTGAAGGAAGCAGTTCCTCTGGAAGCTTCTTGA
AGACAAACAACGTCTGTAGCGACCCTTTGCAGGCAGCGGAACCCCCCACCTGGCGACAGGTGCCTCTGCG
GCCAAAAGCCACGTGTATAAGATACACCTGCAAAGGCGGCACAACCCCAGTGCCACGTTGTGAGTTGGAT
AGTTGTGGAAAGAGTCAAATGGCTCTCCTCAAGCGTATTCAACAAGGGGCTGAAGGATGCCCAGAAGGTA
CCCCATTGTATGGGATCTGATCTGGGGCCTCGGTGCACATGCTTTACATGTGTTTAGTCGAGGTTAAAAA
AACGTCTAGGCCCCCCGAACCACGGGGACGTGGTTTTCCTTTGAAAAACACGATGATAATATGGCCACAA
CCATGAGTAGACTGGACAAGAGCAAAGTCATAAACGGAGCTCTGGAATTACTCAATGGTGTCGGTATCGA
AGGCCTGACGACAAGGAAACTCGCTCAAAAGCTGGGAGTTGAGCAGCCTACCCTGTACTGGCACGTGAAG
AACAAGCGGGCCCTGCTCGATGCCCTGCCAATCGAGATGCTGGACAGGCATCATACCCACTTCTGCCCCC
TGGAAGGCGAGTCATGGCAAGACTTTCTGCGGAACAACGCCAAGTCATACCGCTGTGCTCTCCTCTCACA
TCGCGACGGGGCTAAAGTGCATCTCGGCACCCGCCCAACAGAGAAACAGTACGAAACCCTGGAAAATCAG
CTCGCGTTCCTGTGTCAGCAAGGCTTCTCCCTGGAGAACGCACTGTACGCTCTGTCCGCCGTGGGCCACT
TTACACTGGGCTGCGTATTGGAGGAACAGGAGCATCAAGTAGCAAAAGAGGAAAGAGAGACACCTACCAC
CGATTCTATGCCCCCACTTCTGAGACAAGCAATTGAGCTGTTCGACCGGCAGGGAGCCGAACCTGCCTTC
CTTTTCGGCCTGGAACTAATCATATGTGGCCTGGAGAAACAGCTAAAGTGCGAAAGCGGCGGGCCGACCG
ACGCCCTTGACGATTTTGACTTAGACATGCTCCCAGCCGATGCCCTTGACGACTTTGACCTTGATATGCT
GCCTGCTGACGCTCTTGACGATTTTGACCTTGACATGCTCCCCGGGTAATCCGGACTCGACCTGCAGCCA
AGCTTATCGAAACGCGTCTGGAACAATCAACCTCTGGATTACAAAATTTGTGAAAGATTGACTGGTATTC
TTAACTATGTTGCTCCTTTTACGCTATGTGGATACGCTGCTTTAATGCCTTTGTATCATGCTATTGCTTC
CCGTATGGCTTTCATTTTCTCCTCCTTGTATAAATCCTGGTTGCTGTCTCTTTATGAGGAGTTGTGGCCC
GTTGTCAGGCAACGTGGCGTGGTGTGCACTGTGTTTGCTGACGCAACCCCCACTGGTTGGGGCATTGCCA
CCACCTGTCAGCTCCTTTCCGGGACTTTCGCTTTCCCCCTCCCTATTGCCACGGCGGAACTCATCGCCGC
CTGCCTTGCCCGCTGCTGGACAGGGGCTCGGCTGTTGGGCACTGACAATTCCGTGGTGTTGTCGGGGAAG
CTGACGTCCTTTCCATGGCTGCTCGCCTGTGTTGCCACCTGGATTCTGCGCGGGACGTCCTTCTGCTACG
TCCCTTCGGCCCTCAATCCAGCGGACCTTCCTTCCCGCGGCCTGCTGCCGGCTCTGCGGCCTCTTCCGCG
TCTTCGCCTTCGCCCTCAGACGAGTCGGATCTCCCTTTGGGCCGCCTCCCCGCCTGGAATTAATTCTGCA
GTCGAGACCTAGAAAAACATGGAGCAATCACAAGTAGCAATACAGCAGCTACCAATGCTGATTGTGCCTG
GCTAGAAGCACAAGAGGAGGAGGAGGTGGGTTTTCCAGTCACACCTCAGGTACCTTTAAGACCAATGACT
TACAAGGCAGCTGTAGATCTTAGCCACTTTTTAAAAGAAAAGGGGGGACTGGAAGGGCTAATTCACTCCC
AACGAAGACAAGATCTGCTTTTTGCTTGTACTGGGTCTCTCTGGTTAGACCAGATCTGAGCCTGGGAGCT
CTCTGGCTAACTAGGGAACCCACTGCTTAAGCCTCAATAAAGCTTGCCTTGAGTGCTTCAAGTAGTGTGT
GCCCGTCTGTTGTGTGACTCTGGTAACTAGAGATCCCTCAGACCCTTTTAGTCAGTGTGGAAAATCTCTA
GCAGTAGTAGTTCATGTCATCTTATTATTCAGTATTTATAACTTGCAAAGAAATGAATATCAGAGAGTGA
GAGGAACTTGTTTATTGCAGCTTATAATGGTTACAAATAAAGCAATAGCATCACAAATTTCACAAATAAA
GCATTTTTTTCACTGCATTCTAGTTGTGGTTTGTCCAAACTCATCAATGTATCTTATCATGTCTGGCTCT
AGCTATCCCGCCCCTAACTCCGCCCATCCCGCCCCTAACTCCGCCCAGTTCCGCCCATTCTCCGCCCCAT
GGCTGACTAATTTTTTTTATTTATGCAGAGGCCGAGGCCGCCTCGGCCTCTGAGCTATTCCAGAAGTAGT
GAGGAGGCTTTTTTGGAGGCCTAGGGACGTACCCAATTCGCCCTATAGTGAGTCGTATTACGCGCGCTCA
CTGGCCGTCGTTTTACAACGTCGTGACTGGGAAAACCCTGGCGTTACCCAACTTAATCGCCTTGCAGCAC
ATCCCCCTTTCGCCAGCTGGCGTAATAGCGAAGAGGCCCGCACCGATCGCCCTTCCCAACAGTTGCGCAG
CCTGAATGGCGAATGGG
[124 nt withheld, positions 7928-8051]
C
[91 nt withheld, positions 8053-8143]
A
[49 nt withheld, positions 8145-8193]
CCTTTGACGTTGGAGTCCACGTTCTTT
[37 nt withheld, positions 8221-8257]
ACCCTATCTCGGTCTATTCTTTTGATTTATAAGGGATTTTGCCGATTTCGGCCTATTGGTTAAAAAATGA
GCTGATTTAACAAAAATTTAACGCGAATTTTAACAAAATATTAACGCTTACAATTTAGGTGGCACTTTTC
GGGGAAATGTGCGCGGAACCCCTATTTGTTTATTTTTCTAAATACATTCAAATATGTATCCGCTCATGAG
ACAATAACCCTGATAAATGCTTCAATAATATTGAAAAAGGAAGAGTATGAGTATTCAACATTTCCGTGTC
GCCCTTATTCCCTTTTTTGCGGCATTTTGCCTTCCTGTTTTTGCTCACCCAGAAACGCTGGTGAAAGTAA
AAGATGCTGAAGATCAGTTGGGTGCACGAGTGGGTTACATCGAACTGGATCTCAACAGCGGTAAGATCCT
TGAGAGTTTTCGCCCCGAAGAACGTTTTCCAATGATGAGCACTTTTAAAGTTCTGCTATGTGGCGCGGTA
TTATCCCGTATTGACGCCGGGCAAGAGCAACTCGGTCGCCGCATACACTATTCTCAGAATGACTTGGTTG
AGTACTCACCAGTCACAGAAAAGCATCTTACGGATGGCATGACAGTAAGAGAATTATGCAGTGCTGCCAT
AACCATGAGTGATAACACTGCGGCCAACTTACTTCTGACAACGATCGGAGGACCGAAGGAGCTAACCGCT
TTTTTGCACAACATGGGGGATCATGTAACTCGCCTTGATCGTTGGGAACCGGAGCTGAATGAAGCCATAC
CAAACGACGAGCGTGACACCACGATGCCTGTAGCAATGGCAACAACGTTGCGCAAACTATTAACTGGCGA
ACTACTTACTCTAGCTTCCCGGCAACAATTAATAGACTGGATGGAGGCGGATAAAGTTGCAGGACCACTT
CTGCGCTCGGCCCTTCCGGCTGGCTGGTTTATTGCTGATAAATCTGGAGCCGGTGAGCGTGGGTCTCGCG
GTATCATTGCAGCACTGGGGCCAGATGGTAAGCCCTCCCGTATCGTAGTTATCTACACGACGGGGAGTCA
GGCAACTATGGATGAACGAAATAGACAGATCGCTGAGATAGGTGCCTCACTGATTAAGCATTGGTAACTG
TCAGACCAAGTTTACTCATATATACTTTAGATTGATTTAAAACTTCATTTTTAATTTAAAAGGATCTAGG
TGAAGATCCTTTTTGATAATCTCATGACCAAAATCCCTTAACGTGAGTTTTCGTTCCACTGAGCGTCAGA
CCCCGTAGAAAAGATCAAAGGATCTTCTTGAGATCCTTTTTTTCTGCGCGTAATCTGCTGCTTGCAAACA
AAAAAACCACCGCTACCAGCGGTGGTTTGTTTGCCGGATCAAGAGCTACCAACTCTTTTTCCGAAGGTAA
CTGGCTTCAGCAGAGCGCAGATACCAAATACTGTTCTTCTAGTGTAGCCGTAGTTAGGCCACCACTTCAA
GAACTCTGTAGCACCGCCTACATACCTCGCTCTGCTAATCCTGTTACCAGTGGCTGCTGCCAGTGGCGAT
AAGTCGTGTCTTACCGGGTTGGACTCAAGACGATAGTTACCGGATAAGGCGCAGCGGTCGGGCTGAACGG
GGGGTTCGTGCACACAGCCCAGCTTGGAGCGAACGACCTACACCGAACTGAGATACCTACAGCGTGAGCT
ATGAGAAAGCGCCACGCTTCCCGAAGGGAGAAAGGCGGACAGGTATCCGGTAAGCGGCAGGGTCGGAACA
GGAGAGCGCACGAGGGAGCTTCCAGGGGGAAACGCCTGGTATCTTTATAGTCCTGTCGGGTTTCGCCACC
TCTGACTTGAGCGTCGATTTTTGTGATGCTCGTCAGGGGGGCGGAGCCTATGGAAAAACGCCAGCAACGC
GGCCTTTTTACGGTTCCTGGCCTTTTGCTGGCCTTTTGCTCACATGTTCTTTCCTGCGTTATCCCCTGAT
TCTGTGGATAACCGTATTACCGCCTTTGAGTGAGCTGATACCGCTCGCCGCAGCCG
